>Addgene plasmid #201592 | LENTICRISPR-ENO1_sgRNA1 | addgene full sequence | sequence record 395497 | Addgene NGS Result
TGATGCGGTTTTGGCAGTACATCAATGGGCGTGGATAGCGGTTTGACTCACGGGGATTTCCAAGTCTCCA
CCCCATTGACGTCAATGGGAGTTTGTTTTGGCACCAAAATCAACGGGACTTTCCAAAATGTCGTAACAAC
TCCGCCCCATTGACGCAAATGGGCGGTAGGCGTGTACGGTGGGAGGTCTATATAAGCAGCGCGTTTTGCC
TGTACTGGGTCTCTCTGGTTAGACCAGATCTGAGCCTGGGAGCTCTCTGGCTAACTAGGGAACCCACTGC
TTAAGCCTCAATAAAGCTTGCCTTGAGTGCTTCAAGTAGTGTGTGCCCGTCTGTTGTGTGACTCTGGTAA
CTAGAGATCCCTCAGACCCTTTTAGTCAGTGTGGAAAATCTCTAGCAGTGGCGCCCGAACAGGGACTTGA
AAGCGAAAGGGAAACCAGAGGAGCTCTCTCGACGCAGGACTCGGCTTGCTGAAGCGCGCACGGCAAGAGG
CGAGGGGCGGCGACTGGTGAGTACGCCAAAAATTTTGACTAGCGGAGGCTAGAAGGAGAGAGATGGGTGC
GAGAGCGTCAGTATTAAGCGGGGGAGAATTAGATCGCGATGGGAAAAAATTCGGTTAAGGCCAGGGGGAA
AGAAAAAATATAAATTAAAACATATAGTATGGGCAAGCAGGGAGCTAGAACGATTCGCAGTTAATCCTGG
CCTGTTAGAAACATCAGAAGGCTGTAGACAAATACTGGGACAGCTACAACCATCCCTTCAGACAGGATCA
GAAGAACTTAGATCATTATATAATACAGTAGCAACCCTCTATTGTGTGCATCAAAGGATAGAGATAAAAG
ACACCAAGGAAGCTTTAGACAAGATAGAGGAAGAGCAAAACAAAAGTAAGACCACCGCACAGCAAGCGGC
CGCTGATCTTCAGACCTGGAGGAGGAGATATGAGGGACAATTGGAGAAGTGAATTATATAAATATAAAGT
AGTAAAAATTGAACCATTAGGAGTAGCACCCACCAAGGCAAAGAGAAGAGTGGTGCAGAGAGAAAAAAGA
GCAGTGGGAATAGGAGCTTTGTTCCTTGGGTTCTTGGGAGCAGCAGGAAGCACTATGGGCGCAGCGTCAA
TGACGCTGACGGTACAGGCCAGACAATTATTGTCTGGTATAGTGCAGCAGCAGAACAATTTGCTGAGGGC
TATTGAGGCGCAACAGCATCTGTTGCAACTCACAGTCTGGGGCATCAAGCAGCTCCAGGCAAGAATCCTG
GCTGTGGAAAGATACCTAAAGGATCAACAGCTCCTGGGGATTTGGGGTTGCTCTGGAAAACTCATTTGCA
CCACTGCTGTGCCTTGGAATGCTAGTTGGAGTAATAAATCTCTGGAACAGATTTGGAATCACACGACCTG
GATGGAGTGGGACAGAGAAATTAACAATTACACAAGCTTAATACACTCCTTAATTGAAGAATCGCAAAAC
CAGCAAGAAAAGAATGAACAAGAATTATTGGAATTAGATAAATGGGCAAGTTTGTGGAATTGGTTTAACA
TAACAAATTGGCTGTGGTATATAAAATTATTCATAATGATAGTAGGAGGCTTGGTAGGTTTAAGAATAGT
TTTTGCTGTACTTTCTATAGTGAATAGAGTTAGGCAGGGATATTCACCATTATCGTTTCAGACCCACCTC
CCAACCCCGAGGGGACCCGACAGGCCCGAAGGAATAGAAGAAGAAGGTGGAGAGAGAGACAGAGACAGAT
CCATTCGATTAGTGAACGGATCGGCACTGCGTGCGCCAATTCTGCAGACAAATGGCAGTATTCATCCACA
ATTTTAAAAGAAAAGGGGGGATTGGGGGGTACAGTGCAGGGGAAAGAATAGTAGACATAATAGCAACAGA
CATACAAACTAAAGAATTACAAAAACAAATTACAAAAATTCAAAATTTTCGGGTTTATTACAGGGACAGC
AGAGATCCAGTTTGGTTAATTAAGGTACCGAGGGCCTATTTCCCATGATTCCTTCATATTTGCATATACG
ATACAAGGCTGTTAGAGAGATAATTAGAATTAATTTGACTGTAAACACAAAGATATTAGTACAAAATACG
TGACGTAGAAAGTAATAATTTCTTGGGTAGTTTGCAGTTTTAAAATTATGTTTTAAAATGGACTATCATA
TGCTTACCGTAACTTGAAAGTATTTCGATTTCTTGGCTTTATATATCTTGTGGAAAGGACGAAACACCGA
GTCGGTGCAGCAAACTTCAGTTTTAGAGCTAGAAATAGCAAGTTAAAATAAGGCTAGTCCGTTATCAACT
TGAAAAAGTGGCACCGAGTCGGTGCTTTTTTGAATTCGCTAGCTAGGTCTTGAAAGGAGTGGGAATTGGC
TCCGGTGCCCGTCAGTGGGCAGAGCGCACATCGCCCACAGTCCCCGAGAAGTTGGGGGGAGGGGTCGGCA
ATTGATCCGGTGCCTAGAGAAGGTGGCGCGGGGTAAACTGGGAAAGTGATGTCGTGTACTGGCTCCGCCT
TTTTCCCGAGGGTGGGGGAGAACCGTATATAAGTGCAGTAGTCGCCGTGAACGTTCTTTTTCGCAACGGG
TTTGCCGCCAGAACACAGGACCGGTTCTAGAGCGCTGCCACCATGGACAAGAAGTACAGCATCGGCCTGG
ACATCGGCACCAACTCTGTGGGCTGGGCCGTGATCACCGACGAGTACAAGGTGCCCAGCAAGAAATTCAA
GGTGCTGGGCAACACCGACCGGCACAGCATCAAGAAGAACCTGATCGGAGCCCTGCTGTTCGACAGCGGC
GAAACAGCCGAGGCCACCCGGCTGAAGAGAACCGCCAGAAGAAGATACACCAGACGGAAGAACCGGATCT
GCTATCTGCAAGAGATCTTCAGCAACGAGATGGCCAAGGTGGACGACAGCTTCTTCCACAGACTGGAAGA
GTCCTTCCTGGTGGAAGAGGATAAGAAGCACGAGCGGCACCCCATCTTCGGCAACATCGTGGACGAGGTG
GCCTACCACGAGAAGTACCCCACCATCTACCACCTGAGAAAGAAACTGGTGGACAGCACCGACAAGGCCG
ACCTGCGGCTGATCTATCTGGCCCTGGCCCACATGATCAAGTTCCGGGGCCACTTCCTGATCGAGGGCGA
CCTGAACCCCGACAACAGCGACGTGGACAAGCTGTTCATCCAGCTGGTGCAGACCTACAACCAGCTGTTC
GAGGAAAACCCCATCAACGCCAGCGGCGTGGACGCCAAGGCCATCCTGTCTGCCAGACTGAGCAAGAGCA
GACGGCTGGAAAATCTGATCGCCCAGCTGCCCGGCGAGAAGAAGAATGGCCTGTTCGGAAACCTGATTGC
CCTGAGCCTGGGCCTGACCCCCAACTTCAAGAGCAACTTCGACCTGGCCGAGGATGCCAAACTGCAGCTG
AGCAAGGACACCTACGACGACGACCTGGACAACCTGCTGGCCCAGATCGGCGACCAGTACGCCGACCTGT
TTCTGGCCGCCAAGAACCTGTCCGACGCCATCCTGCTGAGCGACATCCTGAGAGTGAACACCGAGATCAC
CAAGGCCCCCCTGAGCGCCTCTATGATCAAGAGATACGACGAGCACCACCAGGACCTGACCCTGCTGAAA
GCTCTCGTGCGGCAGCAGCTGCCTGAGAAGTACAAAGAGATTTTCTTCGACCAGAGCAAGAACGGCTACG
CCGGCTACATTGACGGCGGAGCCAGCCAGGAAGAGTTCTACAAGTTCATCAAGCCCATCCTGGAAAAGAT
GGACGGCACCGAGGAACTGCTCGTGAAGCTGAACAGAGAGGACCTGCTGCGGAAGCAGCGGACCTTCGAC
AACGGCAGCATCCCCCACCAGATCCACCTGGGAGAGCTGCACGCCATTCTGCGGCGGCAGGAAGATTTTT
ACCCATTCCTGAAGGACAACCGGGAAAAGATCGAGAAGATCCTGACCTTCCGCATCCCCTACTACGTGGG
CCCTCTGGCCAGGGGAAACAGCAGATTCGCCTGGATGACCAGAAAGAGCGAGGAAACCATCACCCCCTGG
AACTTCGAGGAAGTGGTGGACAAGGGCGCTTCCGCCCAGAGCTTCATCGAGCGGATGACCAACTTCGATA
AGAACCTGCCCAACGAGAAGGTGCTGCCCAAGCACAGCCTGCTGTACGAGTACTTCACCGTGTATAACGA
GCTGACCAAAGTGAAATACGTGACCGAGGGAATGAGAAAGCCCGCCTTCCTGAGCGGCGAGCAGAAAAAG
GCCATCGTGGACCTGCTGTTCAAGACCAACCGGAAAGTGACCGTGAAGCAGCTGAAAGAGGACTACTTCA
AGAAAATCGAGTGCTTCGACTCCGTGGAAATCTCCGGCGTGGAAGATCGGTTCAACGCCTCCCTGGGCAC
ATACCACGATCTGCTGAAAATTATCAAGGACAAGGACTTCCTGGACAATGAGGAAAACGAGGACATTCTG
GAAGATATCGTGCTGACCCTGACACTGTTTGAGGACAGAGAGATGATCGAGGAACGGCTGAAAACCTATG
CCCACCTGTTCGACGACAAAGTGATGAAGCAGCTGAAGCGGCGGAGATACACCGGCTGGGGCAGGCTGAG
CCGGAAGCTGATCAACGGCATCCGGGACAAGCAGTCCGGCAAGACAATCCTGGATTTCCTGAAGTCCGAC
GGCTTCGCCAACAGAAACTTCATGCAGCTGATCCACGACGACAGCCTGACCTTTAAAGAGGACATCCAGA
AAGCCCAGGTGTCCGGCCAGGGCGATAGCCTGCACGAGCACATTGCCAATCTGGCCGGCAGCCCCGCCAT
TAAGAAGGGCATCCTGCAGACAGTGAAGGTGGTGGACGAGCTCGTGAAAGTGATGGGCCGGCACAAGCCC
GAGAACATCGTGATCGAAATGGCCAGAGAGAACCAGACCACCCAGAAGGGACAGAAGAACAGCCGCGAGA
GAATGAAGCGGATCGAAGAGGGCATCAAAGAGCTGGGCAGCCAGATCCTGAAAGAACACCCCGTGGAAAA
CACCCAGCTGCAGAACGAGAAGCTGTACCTGTACTACCTGCAGAATGGGCGGGATATGTACGTGGACCAG
GAACTGGACATCAACCGGCTGTCCGACTACGATGTGGACCATATCGTGCCTCAGAGCTTTCTGAAGGACG
ACTCCATCGACAACAAGGTGCTGACCAGAAGCGACAAGAACCGGGGCAAGAGCGACAACGTGCCCTCCGA
AGAGGTCGTGAAGAAGATGAAGAACTACTGGCGGCAGCTGCTGAACGCCAAGCTGATTACCCAGAGAAAG
TTCGACAATCTGACCAAGGCCGAGAGAGGCGGCCTGAGCGAACTGGATAAGGCCGGCTTCATCAAGAGAC
AGCTGGTGGAAACCCGGCAGATCACAAAGCACGTGGCACAGATCCTGGACTCCCGGATGAACACTAAGTA
CGACGAGAATGACAAGCTGATCCGGGAAGTGAAAGTGATCACCCTGAAGTCCAAGCTGGTGTCCGATTTC
CGGAAGGATTTCCAGTTTTACAAAGTGCGCGAGATCAACAACTACCACCACGCCCACGACGCCTACCTGA
ACGCCGTCGTGGGAACCGCCCTGATCAAAAAGTACCCTAAGCTGGAAAGCGAGTTCGTGTACGGCGACTA
CAAGGTGTACGACGTGCGGAAGATGATCGCCAAGAGCGAGCAGGAAATCGGCAAGGCTACCGCCAAGTAC
TTCTTCTACAGCAACATCATGAACTTTTTCAAGACCGAGATTACCCTGGCCAACGGCGAGATCCGGAAGC
GGCCTCTGATCGAGACAAACGGCGAAACCGGGGAGATCGTGTGGGATAAGGGCCGGGATTTTGCCACCGT
GCGGAAAGTGCTGAGCATGCCCCAAGTGAATATCGTGAAAAAGACCGAGGTGCAGACAGGCGGCTTCAGC
AAAGAGTCTATCCTGCCCAAGAGGAACAGCGATAAGCTGATCGCCAGAAAGAAGGACTGGGACCCTAAGA
AGTACGGCGGCTTCGACAGCCCCACCGTGGCCTATTCTGTGCTGGTGGTGGCCAAAGTGGAAAAGGGCAA
GTCCAAGAAACTGAAGAGTGTGAAAGAGCTGCTGGGGATCACCATCATGGAAAGAAGCAGCTTCGAGAAG
AATCCCATCGACTTTCTGGAAGCCAAGGGCTACAAAGAAGTGAAAAAGGACCTGATCATCAAGCTGCCTA
AGTACTCCCTGTTCGAGCTGGAAAACGGCCGGAAGAGAATGCTGGCCTCTGCCGGCGAACTGCAGAAGGG
AAACGAACTGGCCCTGCCCTCCAAATATGTGAACTTCCTGTACCTGGCCAGCCACTATGAGAAGCTGAAG
GGCTCCCCCGAGGATAATGAGCAGAAACAGCTGTTTGTGGAACAGCACAAGCACTACCTGGACGAGATCA
TCGAGCAGATCAGCGAGTTCTCCAAGAGAGTGATCCTGGCCGACGCTAATCTGGACAAAGTGCTGTCCGC
CTACAACAAGCACCGGGATAAGCCCATCAGAGAGCAGGCCGAGAATATCATCCACCTGTTTACCCTGACC
AATCTGGGAGCCCCTGCCGCCTTCAAGTACTTTGACACCACCATCGACCGGAAGAGGTACACCAGCACCA
AAGAGGTGCTGGACGCCACCCTGATCCACCAGAGCATCACCGGCCTGTACGAGACACGGATCGACCTGTC
TCAGCTGGGAGGCGACAAGCGACCTGCCGCCACAAAGAAGGCTGGACAGGCTAAGAAGAAGAAAGATTAC
AAAGACGATGACGATAAGGGATCCGGCGCAACAAACTTCTCTCTGCTGAAACAAGCCGGAGATGTCGAAG
AGAATCCTGGACCGACCGAGTACAAGCCCACGGTGCGCCTCGCCACCCGCGACGACGTCCCCAGGGCCGT
ACGCACCCTCGCCGCCGCGTTCGCCGACTACCCCGCCACGCGCCACACCGTCGATCCGGACCGCCACATC
GAGCGGGTCACCGAGCTGCAAGAACTCTTCCTCACGCGCGTCGGGCTCGACATCGGCAAGGTGTGGGTCG
CGGACGACGGCGCCGCGGTGGCGGTCTGGACCACGCCGGAGAGCGTCGAAGCGGGGGCGGTGTTCGCCGA
GATCGGCCCGCGCATGGCCGAGTTGAGCGGTTCCCGGCTGGCCGCGCAGCAACAGATGGAAGGCCTCCTG
GCGCCGCACCGGCCCAAGGAGCCCGCGTGGTTCCTGGCCACCGTCGGAGTCTCGCCCGACCACCAGGGCA
AGGGTCTGGGCAGCGCCGTCGTGCTCCCCGGAGTGGAGGCGGCCGAGCGCGCCGGGGTGCCCGCCTTCCT
GGAGACCTCCGCGCCCCGCAACCTCCCCTTCTACGAGCGGCTCGGCTTCACCGTCACCGCCGACGTCGAG
GTGCCCGAAGGACCGCGCACCTGGTGCATGACCCGCAAGCCCGGTGCCTGAACGCGTTAAGTCGACAATC
AACCTCTGGATTACAAAATTTGTGAAAGATTGACTGGTATTCTTAACTATGTTGCTCCTTTTACGCTATG
TGGATACGCTGCTTTAATGCCTTTGTATCATGCTATTGCTTCCCGTATGGCTTTCATTTTCTCCTCCTTG
TATAAATCCTGGTTGCTGTCTCTTTATGAGGAGTTGTGGCCCGTTGTCAGGCAACGTGGCGTGGTGTGCA
CTGTGTTTGCTGACGCAACCCCCACTGGTTGGGGCATTGCCACCACCTGTCAGCTCCTTTCCGGGACTTT
CGCTTTCCCCCTCCCTATTGCCACGGCGGAACTCATCGCCGCCTGCCTTGCCCGCTGCTGGACAGGGGCT
CGGCTGTTGGGCACTGACAATTCCGTGGTGTTGTCGGGGAAATCATCGTCCTTTCCTTGGCTGCTCGCCT
GTGTTGCCACCTGGATTCTGCGCGGGACGTCCTTCTGCTACGTCCCTTCGGCCCTCAATCCAGCGGACCT
TCCTTCCCGCGGCCTGCTGCCGGCTCTGCGGCCTCTTCCGCGTCTTCGCCTTCGCCCTCAGACGAGTCGG
ATCTCCCTTTGGGCCGCCTCCCCGCGTCGACTTTAAGACCAATGACTTACAAGGCAGCTGTAGATCTTAG
CCACTTTTTAAAAGAAAAGGGGGGACTGGAAGGGCTAATTCACTCCCAACGAAGACAAGATCTGCTTTTT
GCTTGTACTGGGTCTCTCTGGTTAGACCAGATCTGAGCCTGGGAGCTCTCTGGCTAACTAGGGAACCCAC
TGCTTAAGCCTCAATAAAGCTTGCCTTGAGTGCTTCAAGTAGTGTGTGCCCGTCTGTTGTGTGACTCTGG
TAACTAGAGATCCCTCAGACCCTTTTAGTCAGTGTGGAAAATCTCTAGCAGGGCCCGTTTAAACCCGCTG
ATCAGCCTCGACTGTGCCTTCTAGTTGCCAGCCATCTGTTGTTTGCCCCTCCCCCGTGCCTTCCTTGACC
CTGGAAGGTGCCACTCCCACTGTCCTTTCCTAATAAAATGAGGAAATTGCATCGCATTGTCTGAGTAGGT
GTCATTCTATTCTGGGGGGTGGGGTGGGGCAGGACAGCAAGGGGGAGGATTGGGAAGACAATAGCAGGCA
TGCTGGGGATGCGGTGGGCTCTATGGCTTCTGAGGCGGAAAGAACCAGCTGGGGCTCTAGGGGGTATCCC
C
[124 nt withheld, positions 8682-8805]
C
[91 nt withheld, positions 8807-8897]
A
[49 nt withheld, positions 8899-8947]
CCTTTGACGTTGGAGTCCACGTTCTTT
[37 nt withheld, positions 8975-9011]
ACCCTATCTCGGTCTATTCTTTTGATTTATAAGGGATTTTGCCGATTTCGGCCTATTGGTTAAAAAATGA
GCTGATTTAACAAAAATTTAACGCGAATTAATTCTGTGGAATGTGTGTCAGTTAGGGTGTGGAAAGTCCC
CAGGCTCCCCAGCAGGCAGAAGTATGCAAAGCATGCATCTCAATTAGTCAGCAACCAGGTGTGGAAAGTC
CCCAGGCTCCCCAGCAGGCAGAAGTATGCAAAGCATGCATCTCAATTAGTCAGCAACCATAGTCCCGCCC
CTAACTCCGCCCATCCCGCCCCTAACTCCGCCCAGTTCCGCCCATTCTCCGCCCCATGGCTGACTAATTT
TTTTTATTTATGCAGAGGCCGAGGCCGCCTCTGCCTCTGAGCTATTCCAGAAGTAGTGAGGAGGCTTTTT
TGGAGGCCTAGGCTTTTGCAAAAAGCTCCCGGGAGCTTGTATATCCATTTTCGGATCTGATCAGCACGTG
TTGACAATTAATCATCGGCATAGTATATCGGCATAGTATAATACGACAAGGTGAGGAACTAAACCATGGC
CAAGTTGACCAGTGCCGTTCCGGTGCTCACCGCGCGCGACGTCGCCGGAGCGGTCGAGTTCTGGACCGAC
CGGCTCGGGTTCTCCCGGGACTTCGTGGAGGACGACTTCGCCGGTGTGGTCCGGGACGACGTGACCCTGT
TCATCAGCGCGGTCCAGGACCAGGTGGTGCCGGACAACACCCTGGCCTGGGTGTGGGTGCGCGGCCTGGA
CGAGCTGTACGCCGAGTGGTCGGAGGTCGTGTCCACGAACTTCCGGGACGCCTCCGGGCCGGCCATGACC
GAGATCGGCGAGCAGCCGTGGGGGCGGGAGTTCGCCCTGCGCGACCCGGCCGGCAACTGCGTGCACTTCG
TGGCCGAGGAGCAGGACTGACACGTGCTACGAGATTTCGATTCCACCGCCGCCTTCTATGAAAGGTTGGG
CTTCGGAATCGTTTTCCGGGACGCCGGCTGGATGATCCTCCAGCGCGGGGATCTCATGCTGGAGTTCTTC
GCCCACCCCAACTTGTTTATTGCAGCTTATAATGGTTACAAATAAAGCAATAGCATCACAAATTTCACAA
ATAAAGCATTTTTTTCACTGCATTCTAGTTGTGGTTTGTCCAAACTCATCAATGTATCTTATCATGTCTG
TATACCGTCGACCTCTAGCTAGAGCTTGGCGTAATCATGGTCATAGCTGTTTCCTGTGTGAAATTGTTAT
CCGCTCACAATTCCACACAACATACGAGCCGGAAGCATAAAGTGTAAAGCCTGGGGTGCCTAATGAGTGA
GCTAACTCACATTAATTGCGTTGCGCTCACTGCCCGCTTTCCAGTCGGGAAACCTGTCGTGCCAGCTGCA
TTAATGAATCGGCCAACGCGCGGGGAGAGGCGGTTTGCGTATTGGGCGCTCTTCCGCTTCCTCGCTCACT
GACTCGCTGCGCTCGGTCGTTCGGCTGCGGCGAGCGGTATCAGCTCACTCAAAGGCGGTAATACGGTTAT
CCACAGAATCAGGGGATAACGCAGGAAAGAACATGTGAGCAAAAGGCCAGCAAAAGGCCAGGAACCGTAA
AAAGGCCGCGTTGCTGGCGTTTTTCCATAGGCTCCGCCCCCCTGACGAGCATCACAAAAATCGACGCTCA
AGTCAGAGGTGGCGAAACCCGACAGGACTATAAAGATACCAGGCGTTTCCCCCTGGAAGCTCCCTCGTGC
GCTCTCCTGTTCCGACCCTGCCGCTTACCGGATACCTGTCCGCCTTTCTCCCTTCGGGAAGCGTGGCGCT
TTCTCATAGCTCACGCTGTAGGTATCTCAGTTCGGTGTAGGTCGTTCGCTCCAAGCTGGGCTGTGTGCAC
GAACCCCCCGTTCAGCCCGACCGCTGCGCCTTATCCGGTAACTATCGTCTTGAGTCCAACCCGGTAAGAC
ACGACTTATCGCCACTGGCAGCAGCCACTGGTAACAGGATTAGCAGAGCGAGGTATGTAGGCGGTGCTAC
AGAGTTCTTGAAGTGGTGGCCTAACTACGGCTACACTAGAAGAACAGTATTTGGTATCTGCGCTCTGCTG
AAGCCAGTTACCTTCGGAAAAAGAGTTGGTAGCTCTTGATCCGGCAAACAAACCACCGCTGGTAGCGGTG
GTTTTTTTGTTTGCAAGCAGCAGATTACGCGCAGAAAAAAAGGATCTCAAGAAGATCCTTTGATCTTTTC
TACGGGGTCTGACGCTCAGTGGAACGAAAACTCACGTTAAGGGATTTTGGTCATGAGATTATCAAAAAGG
ATCTTCACCTAGATCCTTTTAAATTAAAAATGAAGTTTTAAATCAATCTAAAGTATATATGAGTAAACTT
GGTCTGACAGTTACCAATGCTTAATCAGTGAGGCACCTATCTCAGCGATCTGTCTATTTCGTTCATCCAT
AGTTGCCTGACTCCCCGTCGTGTAGATAACTACGATACGGGAGGGCTTACCATCTGGCCCCAGTGCTGCA
ATGATACCGCGAGACCCACGCTCACCGGCTCCAGATTTATCAGCAATAAACCAGCCAGCCGGAAGGGCCG
AGCGCAGAAGTGGTCCTGCAACTTTATCCGCCTCCATCCAGTCTATTAATTGTTGCCGGGAAGCTAGAGT
AAGTAGTTCGCCAGTTAATAGTTTGCGCAACGTTGTTGCCATTGCTACAGGCATCGTGGTGTCACGCTCG
TCGTTTGGTATGGCTTCATTCAGCTCCGGTTCCCAACGATCAAGGCGAGTTACATGATCCCCCATGTTGT
GCAAAAAAGCGGTTAGCTCCTTCGGTCCTCCGATCGTTGTCAGAAGTAAGTTGGCCGCAGTGTTATCACT
CATGGTTATGGCAGCACTGCATAATTCTCTTACTGTCATGCCATCCGTAAGATGCTTTTCTGTGACTGGT
GAGTACTCAACCAAGTCATTCTGAGAATAGTGTATGCGGCGACCGAGTTGCTCTTGCCCGGCGTCAATAC
GGGATAATACCGCGCCACATAGCAGAACTTTAAAAGTGCTCATCATTGGAAAACGTTCTTCGGGGCGAAA
ACTCTCAAGGATCTTACCGCTGTTGAGATCCAGTTCGATGTAACCCACTCGTGCACCCAACTGATCTTCA
GCATCTTTTACTTTCACCAGCGTTTCTGGGTGAGCAAAAACAGGAAGGCAAAATGCCGCAAAAAAGGGAA
TAAGGGCGACACGGAAATGTTGAATACTCATACTCTTCCTTTTTCAATATTATTGAAGCATTTATCAGGG
TTATTGTCTCATGAGCGGATACATATTTGAATGTATTTAGAAAAATAAACAAATAGGGGTTCCGCGCACA
TTTCCCCGAAAAGTGCCACCTGACGTCGACGGATCGGGAGATCTCCCGATCCCCTATGGTGCACTCTCAG
TACAATCTGCTCTGATGCCGCATAGTTAAGCCAGTATCTGCTCCCTGCTTGTGTGTTGGAGGTCGCTGAG
TAGTGCGCGAGCAAAATTTAAGCTACAACAAGGCAAGGCTTGACCGACAATTGCATGAAGAATCTGCTTA
GGGTTAGGCGTTTTGCGCTGCTTCGCGATGTACGGGCCAGATATACGCGTTGACATTGATTATTGACTAG
TTATTAATAGTAATCAATTACGGGGTCATTAGTTCATAGCCCATATATGGAGTTCCGCGTTACATAACTT
ACGGTAAATGGCCCGCCTGGCTGACCGCCCAACGACCCCCGCCCATTGACGTCAATAATGACGTATGTTC
CCATAGTAACGCCAATAGGGACTTTCCATTGACGTCAATGGGTGGAGTATTTACGGTAAACTGCCCACTT
GGCAGTACATCAAGTGTATCATATGCCAAGTACGCCCCCTATTGACGTCAATGACGGTAAATGGCCCGCC
TGGCATTATGCCCAGTACATGACCTTATGGGACTTTCCTACTTGGCAGTACATCTACGTATTAGTCATCG
CTATTACCATGG
Features (pLannotate 1.2.2; 33 found; start..end, strand, type, name):
    217..397     +  LTR            5' LTR (truncated): truncated 5' long terminal repeat (LTR) from HIV-1
    444..569     +  misc_feature   HIV-1 Ψ: packaging signal of human immunodeficiency virus type 1
    553..916     +  CDS            HIV-1 gag (fragment): gag protein from human immunodeficiency virus 1; gag
   1062..1295    +  misc_feature   RRE: The Rev response element (RRE) of HIV-1 allows for Rev-dependent mRNA export from the nucleus to the cytoplasm.
   1672..1772    +  CDS            Rev (fragment): human immunodeficiency virus 1 (HIV-1) Rev protein; rev; enhances nuclear export of unspliced and incompletely spliced viral mRNAs
   1822..1939    +  misc_feature   cPPT/CTS: central polypurine tract and central termination sequence of HIV-1
   1990..2230    +  promoter       U6 promoter: RNA polymerase III promoter for human U6 snRNA
   2260..2335    +  misc_RNA       gRNA scaffold: guide RNA scaffold for the Streptococcus pyogenes CRISPR/Cas9 system
   2353..2371    +  CDS            small t antigen (fragment): SV40 (simian virus 40) small t antigen
   2397..2608    +  promoter       EF-1α core promoter: core promoter for human elongation factor EF-1α
   2633..6736    +  CDS            Cas9: Cas9 (Csn1) endonuclease from the Streptococcus pyogenes Type II CRISPR/Cas system generates RNA-guided double strand breaks in DNA
   6874..7471    +  CDS            PuroR (fragment): puromycin N-acetyltransferase; pac from Streptomyces; confers resistance to puromycin
   7487..8075    +  misc_feature   WPRE: woodchuck hepatitis virus posttranscriptional regulatory element
   8126..8145    +  misc_feature   cPPT/CTS (fragment): central polypurine tract and central termination sequence of HIV-1
   8147..8380    +  LTR            3' LTR (ΔU3): self-inactivating 3' long terminal repeat (LTR) from HIV-1
   8412..8636    +  polyA_signal   bGH poly(A) signal: bovine growth hormone polyadenylation signal
   8640..8661    +  promoter       SV40 promoter (fragment): SV40 enhancer and early promoter
   8682..9110    +  rep_origin     f1 ori (sequence partly withheld): f1 bacteriophage origin of replication; arrow indicates direction of (+) strand synthesis
   9124..9453    +  promoter       SV40 promoter: SV40 enhancer and early promoter
   9501..9548    +  promoter       EM7 promoter: synthetic bacterial promoter&nbsp
   9567..9941    +  CDS            BleoR: antibiotic-binding protein; Sh ble from Streptoalloteichus hindustanus; confers resistance to bleomycin, phleomycin, and Zeocin™
   9951..10076   +  CDS            ble (fragment): BLE_KLEPN - Experimental evidence at protein level: Swiss-Prot protein existence level 1. Binding protein with a strong affinity to the bleomycin family of antibiotics. Binds to CL990; an antimitotic-antibiotic compound. From Klebsiella pneumoniae.
  10071..10192   +  polyA_signal   SV40 poly(A) signal: SV40 polyadenylation signal
  10263..10285   -  protein_bind   lac operator (fragment): The lac repressor binds to the lac operator to inhibit transcription in E. coli. This inhibition can be relieved by adding lactose or isopropyl-β-D-thiogalactopyranoside (IPTG). lac repressor encoded by lacI
  10289..10319   -  promoter       lac promoter: promoter for the E. coli lac operon
  10334..10355   -  protein_bind   CAP binding site: CAP binding activates transcription in the presence of cAMP. E. coli catabolite activator protein
  10368..10460   -  CDS            lacI (fragment): lac repressor; lacI; The lac repressor binds to the lac operator to inhibit transcription in E. coli. This inhibition can be relieved by adding lactose or isopropyl-β-D-thiogalactopyranoside (IPTG).
  10643..11231   -  rep_origin     ori: high-copy-number ColE1/pMB1/pBR322/pUC origin of replication
  11402..12262   -  CDS            AmpR: β-lactamase; bla; confers resistance to ampicillin, carbenicillin, and related antibiotics
  12263..12367   -  promoter       AmpR promoter: bla
  12426..12478   -  misc_feature   bom (fragment): basis of mobility region from pBR322
  12633..13012   +  enhancer       CMV enhancer: human cytomegalovirus immediate early enhancer
  13013..199     +  promoter       CMV promoter (across the origin): human cytomegalovirus (CMV) immediate early promoter
