[The description below was written by a language model from this plasmid's Addgene catalogue record and pLannotate feature annotations shown in this document.]
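Description:
LENTICRISPR-ENO1_sgRNA1 is a lentiviral, all-in-one CRISPR/Cas9 knockout plasmid built on the lentiCRISPR v2 backbone and carrying a single guide RNA against human ENO1, the gene for the glycolytic enzyme enolase 1. The guide was cloned through the backbone's BsmBI sites, placing it between the human U6 RNA polymerase III promoter and the Streptococcus pyogenes gRNA scaffold. Immediately downstream, an EF-1α core promoter drives the S. pyogenes Cas9 coding sequence, followed by a puromycin N-acetyltransferase reading frame. The feature table does not annotate the linker joining the two or any tags on Cas9. A WPRE after the puromycin marker enhances expression of the transcript. One integrated provirus therefore supplies guide, nuclease and a puromycin marker for selecting transduced mammalian cells.

The viral framework is HIV-1 derived. A CMV enhancer/promoter spanning the sequence origin is fused to a truncated 5' LTR to drive genomic RNA production in packaging cells. It is followed by the Ψ packaging signal with a gag fragment, the RRE for Rev-dependent nuclear export, the cPPT/CTS, and a self-inactivating ΔU3 3' LTR that disables LTR promoter activity after integration. Packaging functions must be supplied in trans.

Outside the LTRs lie a bGH poly(A) signal, an f1 origin and an SV40/EM7-driven bleomycin/Zeocin resistance cassette with an SV40 poly(A) signal. The plasmid is propagated in E. coli through a high-copy ColE1/pUC-type origin with ampicillin selection. The full sequence record is about 13 kb. Its stated purpose is CRISPR/Cas9-mediated gene knockout, and it was deposited in connection with a study of how splicing factors shift energy metabolism between glycolysis and oxidative phosphorylation.
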