Addgene plasmid #201592: LENTICRISPR-ENO1_sgRNA1
Purpose: CRISPR/Cas9-mediated gene knock-out
Depositing lab: Alexis Jourdain & Vamsi Mootha. Depositing organization: Broad Institute. Publication: Loss of LUC7L2 and U1 snRNP subunits shifts energy metabolism from glycolysis to OXPHOS. Jourdain AA, Begg BE, Mick E, Shah H, Calvo SE, Skinner OS, Sharma R, Blue SM, Yeo GW, Burge CB, Mootha VK. Mol Cell. 2021 May 6;81(9):1905-1919.e12. doi: 10.1016/j.molcel.2021.02.033. Epub 2021 Apr 13. PubMed 33852893.
Backbone
  Vector backbone: lentiCRISPR v2
  Backbone manufacturer: Feng Zhang, Addgene #52961
  Vector type: Lentiviral, CRISPR
  Selectable markers: Puromycin
Growth in bacteria
  Bacterial resistance: Ampicillin, 100 μg/mL
  Growth temperature: 37°C
  Growth strain: NEB Stable
  Copy number: High Copy
Gene/Insert
  Gene/Insert name: ENO1
  gRNA/shRNA sequence: GAGTCGGTGCAGCAAACTTCA
  Species: H. sapiens (human)
  Entrez Gene: ENO1 (a.k.a. ENO1-IT1, ENO1L1, HEL-S-17, MPB1, NNE, PPH)
  Cloning method: Restriction Enzyme; 5′ cloning site BsmBI (unknown if destroyed); 3′ cloning site BsmBI (unknown if destroyed)
Terms and licenses: Academic/Nonprofit Terms; Industry Terms: Not Available to Industry
How to cite: LENTICRISPR-ENO1_sgRNA1 was a gift from Alexis Jourdain & Vamsi Mootha (Addgene plasmid # 201592 ; http://n2t.net/addgene:201592 ; RRID:Addgene_201592)
